>Addgene plasmid #39372 | TAL2014 | depositor partial sequence | sequence record 49674 | TAL2014 sequence 926 bps
GAACCTGACCCCAGACCAGGTAGTCGCAATCGCGTCAAACGGAGGGGGAAAGCAAGCCCTGGAAACCGTG
CAAAGGTTGTTGCCGGTCCTTTGTCAAGACCACGGCCTTACACCGGAGCAAGTCGTGGCCATTGCATCCC
ACGACGGTGGCAAACAGGCTCTTGAGACGGTTCAGAGACTTCTCCCAGTTCTCTGTCAAGCCCACGGGCT
GACTCCCGATCAAGTTGTAGCGATTGCGTCGAACATTGGAGGGAAACAAGCATTGGAGACTGTCCAACGG
CTCCTTCCCGTGTTGTGTCAAGCCCACGGTTTGACGCCTGCACAAGTGGTCGCCATCGCCTCCAATATTG
GCGGTAAGCAGGCGCTGGAAACAGTACAGCGCCTGCTGCCTGTACTGTGCCAGGATCATGGACTGACCCC
AGACCAGGTAGTCGCAATCGCGAACAATAATGGGGGAAAGCAAGCCCTGGAAACCGTGCAAAGGTTGTTG
CCGGTCCTTTGTCAAGACCACGGCCTTACACCGGAGCAAGTCGTGGCCATTGCAAGCAACATCGGTGGCA
AACAGGCTCTTGAGACGGTTCAGAGACTTCTCCCAGTTCTCTGTCAAGCCCACGGGCTGACTCCCGATCA
AGTTGTAGCGATTGCGTCCAACGGTGGAGGGAAACAAGCATTGGAGACTGTCCAACGGCTCCTTCCCGTG
TTGTGTCAAGCCCACGGTTTGACGCCTGCACAAGTGGTCGCCATCGCCAGCCATGATGGCGGTAAGCAGG
CGCTGGAAACAGTACAGCGCCTGCTGCCTGTACTGTGCCAGGATCATGGACTGACCCCAGACCAGGTAGT
CGCAATCGCGTCACATGACGGGGGAAAGCAAGCCCTGGAAACCGTGCAAAGGTTGTTGCCGGTCCTTTGT
CAAGACCACGGCCTGA
