>Addgene plasmid #39372 | TAL2014 | addgene partial sequence | sequence record 52674 | JDS-TALEN-F 5'-TAGGGGTCGGTAAACAGTGG-3'
TGTGGCGGGTGAGCTTAGGGGGCCTCCGCTCCAGCTCGACACCGGGCAGCTGCTGAAGATCGCGAAGAGA
GGGGGAGTAACAGCGGTAGAGGCAGTGCACGCCTGGCGCAATGCGCTCACCGGGGCCCCCTTGAACCTGA
CCCCAGACCAGGTAGTCGCAATCGCGTCAAACGGAGGGGGAAAGCAAGCCCTGGAAACCGTGCAAAGGTT
GTTGCCGGTCCTTTGTCAAGACCACGGCCTTACACCGGAGCAAGTCGTGGCCATTGCATCCCACGACGGT
GGCAAACAGGCTCTTGAGACGGTTCAGAGACTTCTCCCAGTTCTCTGTCAAGCCCACGGGCTGACTCCCG
ATCAAGTTGTAGCGATTGCGTCGAACATTGGAGGGAAACAAGCATTGGAGACTGTCCAACGGCTCCTTCC
CGTGTTGTGTCAAGCCCACGGTTTGACGCCTGCACAAGTGGTCGCCATCGCCTCCAATATTGGCGGTAAG
CAGGCGCTGGAAACAGTACAGCGCCTGCTGCCTGTACTGTGCCAGGATCATGGACTGACCCCAGACCAGG
TAGTCGCAATCGCGAACAATAATGGGGGAAAGCAAGCCCTGGAAACCGTGCAAAGGTTGTTGCCGGTCCT
TTGTCAAGACCACGGCCTTACACCGGAGCAAGTCGTGGCCATTGCAAGCAACATCGGTGGCAAACAGGCT
CTTGAGACGGTTCAGAGACTTCTCCCAGTTCTCTGTCAAGCCCACGGGCTGACTCCCGATCAAGTTGTAG
CGATTGCGTCCAACGGTGGAGGGAAACAAGCATTGGAGACTGTCCAACGGCTCCTTCCCGTGTTGTGTCA
AGCCCACGGTTTGACGCCTGCACAAGTGGTCGCCATCGCCAGCCATGATGGC
