[The description below was written by a language model from this plasmid's Addgene catalogue record.]
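Description:
TAL2014 is a mammalian expression plasmid encoding the left monomer of a TALEN pair directed against the eGFP reporter gene (eGFP-TALEN-08-Left). It is built on the JDS74 backbone, a roughly 6.4 kb TALEN expression vector. A 926 bp array of TAL effector DNA-binding repeats was inserted through BsmBI sites that were destroyed during cloning, as is typical of type IIS seamless assembly. The plasmid is maintained at high copy in E. coli under ampicillin selection. The record gives no feature table, so other backbone elements such as the origin of replication and polyadenylation signal are not itemised.

Expression is driven by the CMV promoter. The vector type also lists T7, which indicates a T7 promoter that would allow in vitro transcription of the TALEN mRNA. The backbone supplies the flanking parts of the fusion protein: an N-terminal 3X Flag epitope tag for detection and a C-terminal wild-type FokI nuclease domain. The inserted repeats determine which DNA sequence the protein recognises, here a short site within eGFP. Because FokI cleaves only as a dimer, this left monomer is meant to be co-expressed with a matching right-hand TALEN that binds the opposite strand across a spacer, producing a double-strand break between the two half-sites.

The construct comes from work describing FLASH assembly of TALENs for high-throughput genome editing, where eGFP-targeted nucleases would allow activity to be scored by loss of reporter fluorescence. The insert species is recorded as human, although the target named is eGFP. The depositor notes that the repetitive TAL array is prone to recombination and recommends verifying the plasmid by diagnostic digest before use.
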