Addgene plasmid #39372: TAL2014
Depositing lab: Keith Joung. Depositing organization: Massachusetts General Hospital. Publication: FLASH assembly of TALENs for high-throughput genome editing. Reyon D, Tsai SQ, Khayter C, Foden JA, Sander JD, Joung JK. Nat Biotechnol. 2012 Apr 8. doi: 10.1038/nbt.2170. PubMed 22484455.
Backbone
  Vector backbone: JDS74
  Backbone manufacturer: Joung lab (Addgene Plasmid # 32288)
  Backbone size w/o insert (bp): 6447
  Vector type: Mammalian Expression ; T7
Growth in bacteria
  Bacterial resistance: Ampicillin, 100 μg/mL
  Growth temperature: 37°C
  Growth strain: XL1 Blue
  Copy number: High Copy
Gene/Insert
  Gene/Insert name: eGFP-TALEN-08-Left
  Species: H. sapiens (human)
  Insert size (bp): 926
  Promoter: CMV
  Tag / fusion protein: 3X Flag (N terminal on backbone); WT FOKI (C terminal on backbone)
  Cloning method: Restriction Enzyme; 5′ cloning site BsmBI (destroyed during cloning); 3′ cloning site BsmBI (destroyed during cloning)
  Sequencing primers: 5′ CMV-F
Terms and licenses: Academic/Nonprofit Terms; Industry Terms: Not Available to Industry
Depositor comments: Target binding site: TTCAAGATCCG To reduce the chance of recombination in this plasmid, do not grow in liquid culture for more than 12-14 hours. It is strongly recommended that users perform a diagnostic digest to verify this plasmid prior to use. For example, a double digest of the plasmid with BamHI and KpnI should result in two bands at 1.6kb and 5.8kb
How to cite: TAL2014 was a gift from Keith Joung (Addgene plasmid # 39372 ; http://n2t.net/addgene:39372 ; RRID:Addgene_39372)
